>Addgene plasmid #79683 | CSK_HUMAN_D0 | addgene partial sequence | sequence record 159290 | T7 5'-TAATACGACTCACTATAGGG-3'
GGCTCCGGAGAGCTCTTTAATTAAGCGGCCGCCCTGCAGGACTCGAGTTCTAGAAATAATTTTGTTTAAC
TTTAAGAAGGAGATATACATATGAAATCTTCTCACCATCACCATCACCATCACCATCACCATGAAAACCT
GTACTTCCAATCCAATGCAAGCGGCTGGGCCCTGAACATGAAGGAGCTGAAGCTGCTGCAGACCATCGGG
AAGGGGGAGTTCGGAGACGTGATGCTGGGCGATTACCGAGGG
