>Addgene plasmid #79683 | CSK_HUMAN_D0 | addgene partial sequence | sequence record 159291 | T7term 5'-GCTAGTTATTGCTCAGCGG-3'
CTTTGTTAGCAGCCGGATCAGCGCGCACGCGTGGTACCGGCCGGCCACCAGGCGGCGCGCCGCGATCGCG
GATCCGTTATCCACTTCCAATGTTATTACAGGTGCAGCTCGTGGGTTTTGATGTGCTCAAGCTGCTCTCG
GAGCTGTAGGAAGGAGGGCCGCATGGCGGCGTCCAGGTGCCAGCAGTTCTTCATGACTTCATAGACTGCG
GGCGGGCAGCCGTCGGGGGCATCCATCTTGTAGCCCTTCTCCACCCGAGGGACGACGTCCTTCAGGGGAA
TTCTTGGATAAGGCACTCGCCCAAAGGAGTAGATTTCCCAGAGAAGGATTCCGAAACTCCACACGTCAGA
CTTAGTGGAGAATTTCTTCTCTCTCAGGGCCTCAGGGGCTGTCCACTTGACTGGCAGCTTGCCCGTGTCC
TGGGTGCTGGACGCCTCCTTGGTGAGACCAAAGTCGCTGACCTTGGCCACATTGTCCTCAGACACCAGCA
CATTGCGGGCAGCCAGGTCTCGATGCACGAAATTGTTGCCCTCCAGGTATTCCATGGCCTCGCAGACATC
TAGCGAGAACTTGAGGAGACAGTCTCCGCCCAGCACTGACCGACCCCTAGACCGCAGGTAGTCCACAAGG
CTCCCCTTGGCCATGTACTCAGTGACGATGTAGAGCCCGCCCTTCTCCTCCACGATCACGCCCAGGAGCT
GCACCAGGTTGCTATGCCGCAGTTGCGTCATGACTGAGGCTTCAGCCAGGAAGGCCTGGGCAGTGGCGTC
GTTCTTAATGCACTTGACGGCGACTTTGTTCCCTCGGTAATCGCCCAGCATCACGTCTCCGAACTCCCCC
TTCCCGATGGTCTGCAGCAGCTTCAGCTCCTTCATGTTCAGGGCCCAGCCGCTTGCATTGGATTGGAAGT
ACAGGTTTTCATGGTGATGGTGATGGTGATGGTGATGGTGAGAAGATTTCATATGTATATCTCCTTCTTA
AAGTTAAACAAAATTATTTCTAGAACTCGAGTCCTGCAGGGCGGCCGC
