>Addgene plasmid #79683 | CSK_HUMAN_D0 | depositor partial sequence | sequence record 159292 | Sequence of gene (CSK_HUMAN) inserted into backbone.
AGCGGCTGGGCCCTGAACATGAAGGAGCTGAAGCTGCTGCAGACCATCGGGAAGGGGGAGTTCGGAGACG
TGATGCTGGGCGATTACCGAGGGAACAAAGTCGCCGTCAAGTGCATTAAGAACGACGCCACTGCCCAGGC
CTTCCTGGCTGAAGCCTCAGTCATGACGCAACTGCGGCATAGCAACCTGGTGCAGCTCCTGGGCGTGATC
GTGGAGGAGAAGGGCGGGCTCTACATCGTCACTGAGTACATGGCCAAGGGGAGCCTTGTGGACTACCTGC
GGTCTAGGGGTCGGTCAGTGCTGGGCGGAGACTGTCTCCTCAAGTTCTCGCTAGATGTCTGCGAGGCCAT
GGAATACCTGGAGGGCAACAATTTCGTGCATCGAGACCTGGCTGCCCGCAATGTGCTGGTGTCTGAGGAC
AATGTGGCCAAGGTCAGCGACTTTGGTCTCACCAAGGAGGCGTCCAGCACCCAGGACACGGGCAAGCTGC
CAGTCAAGTGGACAGCCCCTGAGGCCCTGAGAGAGAAGAAATTCTCCACTAAGTCTGACGTGTGGAGTTT
CGGAATCCTTCTCTGGGAAATCTACTCCTTTGGGCGAGTGCCTTATCCAAGAATTCCCCTGAAGGACGTC
GTCCCTCGGGTGGAGAAGGGCTACAAGATGGATGCCCCCGACGGCTGCCCGCCCGCAGTCTATGAAGTCA
TGAAGAACTGCTGGCACCTGGACGCCGCCATGCGGCCCTCCTTCCTACAGCTCCGAGAGCAGCTTGAGCA
CATCAAAACCCACGAGCTGCACCTG
