[The description below was written by a language model from this plasmid's Addgene catalogue record.]
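Description:
CSK_HUMAN_D0 is a bacterial expression plasmid that encodes the kinase domain of human CSK (C-terminal Src kinase), built in the pET His10 TEV LIC cloning vector (2B-T-10). The insert was introduced by ligation-independent cloning, placing it downstream of a T7 promoter and in frame with an N-terminal tag supplied by the backbone: a ten-histidine stretch followed by a TEV protease recognition site. This arrangement allows the expressed protein to be captured by immobilised-metal affinity chromatography, with the tag subsequently removable by TEV cleavage. Because transcription depends on T7 RNA polymerase, protein production requires a host that supplies that polymerase, while routine propagation is done in a standard cloning strain (DH5alpha is listed). The plasmid confers ampicillin resistance and is recorded as low copy. The record does not give the residue boundaries of the kinase domain, and no feature table is provided, so details such as the origin of replication or any lac operator/repressor elements are not stated.

The construct belongs to an open library of human kinase domain constructs designed for automated bacterial expression. It is intended to be co-expressed with a companion YopH phosphatase plasmid from the same set. The stated aim of this pairing is to enhance kinase expression in bacteria, with the tyrosine phosphatase presumably counteracting kinase activity in the host. The depositor comments also mention a lambda phosphatase vector in the collection, but YopH is the partner specified for this plasmid. Typical uses are recombinant production and purification of the CSK catalytic domain for biochemical, biophysical or structural studies.
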