Addgene plasmid #79683: CSK_HUMAN_D0
Purpose: This plasmid encodes the kinase domain of CSK. Intended for co-expression with YopH Phosphatase that accompanies this set to enhance bacterial kinase expression.
Depositing lab: John Chodera & Nicholas Levinson & Markus Seeliger. Depositing organization: Memorial Sloan-Kettering Cancer Center. Publication: An open library of human kinase domain constructs for automated bacterial expression. Albanese SK, Parton DL, Isik M, Rodriguez-Laureano L, Hanson SM, Behr JM, Gradia S, Jeans C, Levinson NM, Seeliger MA, Chodera JD. Biochemistry. 2018 Jul 13. doi: 10.1021/acs.biochem.7b01081. PubMed 30004690.
Backbone
  Vector backbone: pET His10 TEV LIC cloning vector (2B-T-10)
  Backbone manufacturer: Scott Gradia (Addgene plasmid # 78173)
  Vector type: Bacterial Expression
Growth in bacteria
  Bacterial resistance: Ampicillin, 100 μg/mL
  Growth temperature: 37°C
  Growth strain: DH5alpha
  Copy number: Low Copy
Gene/Insert
  Gene/Insert name: CSK
  Species: H. sapiens (human)
  Entrez Gene: CSK
  Promoter: T7
  Tag / fusion protein: His10-TEV (N terminal on backbone)
  Cloning method: Ligation Independent Cloning
  Sequencing primers: 5′ T7; 3′ T7 reverse
Terms and licenses: Academic/Nonprofit Terms; Industry Terms: Not Available to Industry
Depositor comments: This plasmid was generated as part of an open library of human kinase domain constructs for automated bacterial expression. The work can be found here doi: http://dx.doi.org/10.1101/038711 The lambda phosphatase expression vector can be found at https://www.addgene.org/79748/ The YopH Phosphatase expression vector can be found at https://www.addgene.org/79749/
How to cite: CSK_HUMAN_D0 was a gift from John Chodera & Nicholas Levinson & Markus Seeliger (Addgene plasmid # 79683 ; http://n2t.net/addgene:79683 ; RRID:Addgene_79683)
